>Addgene plasmid #43527 | III-ATCA | depositor partial sequence | sequence record 58792 | III-ATCA sequence 426 bps
CGTCTCGGCTCACCCCAGAGCAGGTCGTGGCAATCGCCTCCAACATTGGCGGGAAACAGGCACTCGAGAC
TGTCCAGCGCCTGCTTCCCGTGCTGTGCCAAGCGCACGGACTCACCCCAGAGCAGGTCGTGGCCATTGCC
TCGAATGGAGGGGGCAAACAGGCGTTGGAAACCGTACAACGATTGCTGCCGGTGCTGTGCCAAGCGCACG
GCCTCACCCCAGAGCAGGTCGTGGCGATCGCAAGCCACGACGGAGGAAAGCAAGCCTTGGAAACAGTACA
GAGGCTGTTGCCTGTGCTGTGCCAAGCGCACGGATTAACCCCAGAGCAGGTCGTGGCAATCGCCTCCAAC
ATTGGCGGGAAACAGGCACTCGAGACTGTCCAGCGCCTGCTTCCCGTGCTGTGCCAAGCGCACGGACTCA
GAGACG
