>Addgene plasmid #43527 | III-ATCA | addgene partial sequence | sequence record 61470 | M13-F20 5'-TGTAAAACGACGGCCAGT-3'
CGAATTGGGCCCTCTAGATGCATGCTCGAGCGGCCGCCAGTGTGATGGATATCTGCAGAATTCGCCCTTG
ATGCCGTCCTAGCGCGTCTCGGCTCACCCCAGAGCAGGTCGTGGCAATCGCCTCCAACATTGGCGGGAAA
CAGGCACTCGAGACTGTCCAGCGCCTGCTTCCCGTGCTGTGCCAAGCGCACGGACTCACCCCAGAGCAGG
TCGTGGCCATTGCCTCGAATGGAGGGGGCAAACAGGCGTTGGAAACCGTACAACGATTGCTGCCGGTGCT
GTGCCAAGCGCACGGCCTCACCCCAGAGCAGGTCGTGGCGATCGCAAGCCACGACGGAGGAAAGCAAGCC
TTGGAAACAGTACAGAGGCTGTTGCCTGTGCTGTGCCAAGCGCACGGATTAACCCCAGAGCAGGTCGTGG
CAATCGCCTCCAACATTGGCGGGAAACAGGCACTCGAGACTGTCCAGCGCCTGCTTCCCGTGCTGTGCCA
AGCGCACGGACTCAGAGACGTGGGCACAGGAAAGATACTTAAGGGCGAATTCCAGCACACTGGCGGCCGT
TACTAGTGGATCCGAGCTCGGTACCAAGCTTGATGCATAGCTTGAGTATTCTATAGTGTCACCTAAATAG
CTTGGCGTAATCATGGTCATAGCTGTTTCCTGTGTGAAATTGTTATCCGCTCACAATTCCACACAACATA
CGAGCCGGAAGCATAAAGTGTAAAGCCTGGGGTGCCTAATGAGTGAGCTAACTCACATTAATTGCGTTGC
GCTCACTGCCCGCTTTCCAGTCGGGAAACCTGTCGTGCCAGCTGCATTAATGAATCGGCCAACGCGCGGG
GAGAGGCGGTTTG
