[The description below was written by a language model from this plasmid's Addgene catalogue record.]
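Description:
III-ATCA is a bacterial cloning plasmid built on the commercial pCRII-TOPO backbone (about 4 kb without insert), into which a 426 bp synthetic fragment was introduced by TOPO cloning. It is maintained at high copy number in E. coli and is selectable with both ampicillin and kanamycin, reflecting the two resistance markers carried by this backbone. The insert sits between the T7 and M13-reverse priming sites, which are the sites recorded for sequence verification. No feature table is supplied, so the exact layout of the origin, markers and any flanking restriction sites cannot be described from this record.

The plasmid belongs to a TALEN genome-editing toolkit developed for generating human stem cell-based disease models. The record does not spell out what the insert encodes. However, its name and size suggest a pre-assembled block of four TAL effector repeat modules, each roughly 100 bp, recognising the bases A, T, C and A. On this reading, the "III" prefix probably marks the position the block occupies within a hierarchical assembly of the full DNA-binding repeat array. This interpretation is an inference rather than a stated fact. The construct has no expression elements for mammalian cells recorded and is classified purely as a cloning vector. It therefore most likely serves as a library component, a storage and source plasmid from which the multimer fragment is taken and joined with other position-specific blocks to build custom TALENs against a chosen genomic target.
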