Addgene plasmid #43527: III-ATCA
Depositing lab: Chad Cowan & Kiran Musunuru. Depositing organization: Harvard University. Publication: A TALEN Genome-Editing System for Generating Human Stem Cell-Based Disease Models. Ding Q, Lee YK, Schaefer EA, Peters DT, Veres A, Kim K, Kuperwasser N, Motola DL, Meissner TB, Hendriks WT, Trevisan M, Gupta RM, Moisan A, Banks E, Friesen M, Schinzel RT, Xia F, Tang A, Xia Y, Figueroa E, Wann A, Ahfeldt T, Daheron L, Zhang F, Rubin LL, Peng LF, Chung RT, Musunuru K, Cowan CA. Cell Stem Cell. 2012 Dec 12. pii: S1934-5909(12)00645-5. doi: 10.1016/j.stem.2012.11.011. PubMed 23246482.
Backbone
  Vector backbone: pCRII-TOPO
  Backbone manufacturer: Invitrogen
  Backbone size w/o insert (bp): 3973
  Vector type: Bacterial Cloning
Growth in bacteria
  Bacterial resistance: Ampicillin and Kanamycin, 100 & 50 μg/mL
  Growth temperature: 37°C
  Growth strain: Top10
  Copy number: High Copy
Gene/Insert
  Gene/Insert name: III-ATCA
  Species: Synthetic
  Insert size (bp): 426
  Cloning method: TOPO Cloning
  Sequencing primers: 5′ T7; 3′ M13-rev
Terms and licenses: Academic/Nonprofit Terms; Industry Terms: Not Available to Industry
How to cite: III-ATCA was a gift from Chad Cowan & Kiran Musunuru (Addgene plasmid # 43527 ; http://n2t.net/addgene:43527 ; RRID:Addgene_43527)
